LOCUS       Exported 14820 bp ds-DNA circular SYN 12-MAY-2021
DEFINITION  Lentiviral expression of dCas9-HA-BFP-KRAB-NLS for CRISPRi driven by
            a hEF1alpha promoter.
ACCESSION   .
VERSION     .
KEYWORDS    pHR-EF1a-dCas9-HA-BFP-KRAB-NLS
SOURCE      synthetic DNA construct
  ORGANISM  synthetic DNA construct
REFERENCE   1 (bases 1 to 14820)
  TITLE     Corn Lab Cas9 plasmids
REFERENCE   2 (bases 1 to 14820)
  AUTHORS   .
  TITLE     Direct Submission
  JOURNAL   Exported May 12, 2021 from SnapGene Server 1.1.58
            http://www.snapgene.com
FEATURES             Location/Qualifiers
     source          1..14820
                     /organism="synthetic DNA construct"
                     /mol_type="other DNA"
     LTR             1..634
                     /label=3' LTR
                     /note="3' long terminal repeat (LTR) from HIV-1"
     misc_feature    681..806
                     /label=HIV-1 Psi
                     /note="packaging signal of human immunodeficiency virus
                     type 1"
     misc_feature    1303..1536
                     /label=RRE
                     /note="The Rev response element (RRE) of HIV-1 allows for
                     Rev-dependent mRNA export from the nucleus to the
                     cytoplasm."
     CDS             1721..1765
                     /codon_start=1
                     /product="antigenic peptide corresponding to amino acids
                     655 to 669 of the HIV envelope protein gp41 (Lutje Hulsik
                     et al., 2013)"
                     /label=gp41 peptide
                     /note="recognized by the 2H10 single-chain llama nanobody"
                     /translation="KNEQELLELDKWASL"
     misc_feature    2050..2167
                     /label=cPPT/CTS
                     /note="central polypurine tract and central termination
                     sequence of HIV-1"
     promoter        2241..2452
                     /label=EF-1-alpha core promoter
                     /note="core promoter for human elongation factor
                     EF-1-alpha"
     intron          2453..3391
                     /label=EF-1-alpha intron A
                     /note="intron upstream of the start codon of human
                     EF-1-alpha"
     primer_bind     3348..3368
                     /label=EF1a-F
                     /note="Human elongation factor-1a promoter, forward primer"
     regulatory      3449..3458
                     /regulatory_class="other"
                     /note="vertebrate consensus sequence for strong initiation
                     of translation (Kozak, 1987)"
     CDS             3455..7558
                     /codon_start=1
                     /product="catalytically dead mutant of the Cas9
                     endonuclease from the Streptococcus pyogenes Type II
                     CRISPR/Cas system"
                     /label=dCas9
                     /note="RNA-guided DNA-binding protein that lacks
                     endonuclease activity due to the D10A mutation in the RuvC
                     catalytic domain and the H840A mutation in the HNH
                     catalytic domain"
                     /translation="MDKKYSIGLAIGTNSVGWAVITDEYKVPSKKFKVLGNTDRHSIKK
                     NLIGALLFDSGETAEATRLKRTARRRYTRRKNRICYLQEIFSNEMAKVDDSFFHRLEES
                     FLVEEDKKHERHPIFGNIVDEVAYHEKYPTIYHLRKKLVDSTDKADLRLIYLALAHMIK
                     FRGHFLIEGDLNPDNSDVDKLFIQLVQTYNQLFEENPINASGVDAKAILSARLSKSRRL
                     ENLIAQLPGEKKNGLFGNLIALSLGLTPNFKSNFDLAEDAKLQLSKDTYDDDLDNLLAQ
                     IGDQYADLFLAAKNLSDAILLSDILRVNTEITKAPLSASMIKRYDEHHQDLTLLKALVR
                     QQLPEKYKEIFFDQSKNGYAGYIDGGASQEEFYKFIKPILEKMDGTEELLVKLNREDLL
                     RKQRTFDNGSIPHQIHLGELHAILRRQEDFYPFLKDNREKIEKILTFRIPYYVGPLARG
                     NSRFAWMTRKSEETITPWNFEEVVDKGASAQSFIERMTNFDKNLPNEKVLPKHSLLYEY
                     FTVYNELTKVKYVTEGMRKPAFLSGEQKKAIVDLLFKTNRKVTVKQLKEDYFKKIECFD
                     SVEISGVEDRFNASLGTYHDLLKIIKDKDFLDNEENEDILEDIVLTLTLFEDREMIEER
                     LKTYAHLFDDKVMKQLKRRRYTGWGRLSRKLINGIRDKQSGKTILDFLKSDGFANRNFM
                     QLIHDDSLTFKEDIQKAQVSGQGDSLHEHIANLAGSPAIKKGILQTVKVVDELVKVMGR
                     HKPENIVIEMARENQTTQKGQKNSRERMKRIEEGIKELGSQILKEHPVENTQLQNEKLY
                     LYYLQNGRDMYVDQELDINRLSDYDVDAIVPQSFLKDDSIDNKVLTRSDKNRGKSDNVP
                     SEEVVKKMKNYWRQLLNAKLITQRKFDNLTKAERGGLSELDKAGFIKRQLVETRQITKH
                     VAQILDSRMNTKYDENDKLIREVKVITLKSKLVSDFRKDFQFYKVREINNYHHAHDAYL
                     NAVVGTALIKKYPKLESEFVYGDYKVYDVRKMIAKSEQEIGKATAKYFFYSNIMNFFKT
                     EITLANGEIRKRPLIETNGETGEIVWDKGRDFATVRKVLSMPQVNIVKKTEVQTGGFSK
                     ESILPKRNSDKLIARKKDWDPKKYGGFDSPTVAYSVLVVAKVEKGKSKKLKSVKELLGI
                     TIMERSSFEKNPIDFLEAKGYKEVKKDLIIKLPKYSLFELENGRKRMLASAGELQKGNE
                     LALPSKYVNFLYLASHYEKLKGSPEDNEQKQLFVEQHKHYLDEIIEQISEFSKRVILAD
                     ANLDKVLSAYNKHRDKPIREQAENIIHLFTLTNLGAPAAFKYFDTTIDRKRYTSTKEVL
                     DATLIHQSITGLYETRIDLSQLGGD"
     CDS             7562..7588
                     /codon_start=1
                     /product="HA (human influenza hemagglutinin) epitope tag"
                     /label=HA
                     /translation="YPYDVPDYA"
     CDS             7595..7615
                     /codon_start=1
                     /product="nuclear localization signal of SV40 (simian virus
                     40) large T antigen"
                     /label=SV40 NLS
                     /translation="PKKKRKV"
     CDS             7655..8350
                     /codon_start=1
                     /product="monomeric blue fluorescent protein"
                     /label=TagBFP
                     /note="mammalian codon-optimized"
                     /translation="SELIKENMHMKLYMEGTVDNHHFKCTSEGEGKPYEGTQTMRIKVV
                     EGGPLPFAFDILATSFLYGSKTFINHTQGIPDFFKQSFPEGFTWERVTTYEDGGVLTAT
                     QDTSLQDGCLIYNVKIRGVNFTSNGPVMQKKTLGWEAFTETLYPADGGLEGRNDMALKL
                     VGGSHLIANIKTTYRSKKPAKNLKMPGVYYVDYRLERIKEANNETYVEQHEVAVARYCD
                     LPSKLGHKLN"
     CDS             8396..8581
                     /codon_start=1
                     /product="Kruppel-associated box (KRAB) transcriptional
                     repression domain from the human zinc finger protein ZNF10
                     (Margolin et al., 1994)"
                     /label=KRAB
                     /translation="RTLVTFKDVFVDFTREEWKLLDTAQQIVYRNVMLENYKNLVSLGY
                     QLTKPDVILRLEKGEEP"
     CDS             8600..8620
                     /codon_start=1
                     /product="nuclear localization signal of SV40 (simian virus
                     40) large T antigen"
                     /label=SV40 NLS
                     /translation="PKKKRKV"
     misc_feature    8684..9272
                     /label=WPRE
                     /note="woodchuck hepatitis virus posttranscriptional
                     regulatory element"
     primer_bind     complement(8737..8757)
                     /label=WPRE-R
                     /note="WPRE, reverse primer"
     CDS             complement(9155..9166)
                     /codon_start=1
                     /product="Factor Xa recognition and cleavage site"
                     /label=Factor Xa site
                     /translation="IEGR"
     primer_bind     complement(9275..9291)
                     /label=KS primer
                     /note="common sequencing primer, one of multiple similar
                     variants"
     primer_bind     complement(9276..9292)
                     /label=pBluescriptKS
                     /note="For pBluescript vector"
     LTR             9382..9615
                     /label=3' LTR (Delta-U3)
                     /note="self-inactivating 3' long terminal repeat (LTR) from
                     HIV-1"
     promoter        complement(9640..9658)
                     /label=SP6 promoter
                     /note="promoter for bacteriophage SP6 RNA polymerase"
     primer_bind     complement(9641..9658)
                     /label=SP6
                     /note="SP6 promoter, forward primer"
     primer_bind     complement(9948..9967)
                     /label=pBRrevBam
                     /note="pBR322 vectors, tet region, downstream of BamHI,
                     reverse primer"
     primer_bind     complement(10181..10200)
                     /label=pRS-marker
                     /note="pRS vectors, use to sequence yeast selectable
                     marker"
     primer_bind     10300..10322
                     /label=pGEX 3'
                     /note="pGEX vectors, reverse primer"
     primer_bind     complement(10360..10378)
                     /label=pBRforEco
                     /note="pBR322 vectors, upsteam of EcoRI site, forward
                     primer"
     promoter        10446..10550
                     /gene="bla"
                     /label=AmpR promoter
     CDS             10551..11411
                     /codon_start=1
                     /gene="bla"
                     /product="beta-lactamase"
                     /label=AmpR
                     /note="confers resistance to ampicillin, carbenicillin, and
                     related antibiotics"
                     /translation="MSIQHFRVALIPFFAAFCLPVFAHPETLVKVKDAEDQLGARVGYI
                     ELDLNSGKILESFRPEERFPMMSTFKVLLCGAVLSRIDAGQEQLGRRIHYSQNDLVEYS
                     PVTEKHLTDGMTVRELCSAAITMSDNTAANLLLTTIGGPKELTAFLHNMGDHVTRLDRW
                     EPELNEAIPNDERDTTMPVAMATTLRKLLTGELLTLASRQQLIDWMEADKVAGPLLRSA
                     LPAGWFIADKSGAGERGSRGIIAALGPDGKPSRIVVIYTTGSQATMDERNRQIAEIGAS
                     LIKHW"
     primer_bind     complement(10769..10788)
                     /label=Amp-R
                     /note="Ampicillin resistance gene, reverse primer"
     rep_origin      11582..12170
                     /direction=RIGHT
                     /label=ori
                     /note="high-copy-number ColE1/pMB1/pBR322/pUC origin of
                     replication"
     primer_bind     12071..12090
                     /label=pBR322ori-F
                     /note="pBR322 origin, forward primer"
     primer_bind     12324..12341
                     /label=L4440
                     /note="L4440 vector, forward primer"
     primer_bind     complement(12411..12431)
                     /label=pBABE 3'
                     /note="SV40 enhancer, reverse primer for pBABE vectors"
     promoter        12416..12745
                     /label=SV40 promoter
                     /note="SV40 enhancer and early promoter"
     rep_origin      12596..12731
                     /label=SV40 ori
                     /note="SV40 origin of replication"
     primer_bind     12658..12677
                     /label=SV40pro-F
                     /note="SV40 promoter/origin, forward primer"
     intron          13879..13944
                     /label=small t intron
                     /note="SV40 (simian virus 40) small t antigen intron"
     CDS             14074..14094
                     /codon_start=1
                     /product="nuclear localization signal of SV40 (simian virus
                     40) large T antigen"
                     /label=SV40 NLS
                     /translation="PKKKRKV"
     polyA_signal    14519..14653
                     /label=SV40 poly(A) signal
                     /note="SV40 polyadenylation signal"
     primer_bind     complement(14556..14575)
                     /label=SV40pA-R
                     /note="SV40 polyA, reverse primer"
     primer_bind     14610..14629
                     /label=EBV-rev
                     /note="SV40 polyA terminator, reverse primer"
ORIGIN
        1 tggaagggct aattcactcc caaagaagac aagatatcct tgatctgtgg atctaccaca
       61 cacaaggcta cttccctgat tagcagaact acacaccagg gccaggggtc agatatccac
      121 tgacctttgg atggtgctac aagctagtac cagttgagcc agataaggta gaagaggcca
      181 ataaaggaga gaacaccagc ttgttacacc ctgtgagcct gcatgggatg gatgacccgg
      241 agagagaagt gttagagtgg aggtttgaca gccgcctagc atttcatcac gtggcccgag
      301 agctgcatcc ggagtacttc aagaactgct gatatcgagc ttgctacaag ggactttccg
      361 ctggggactt tccagggagg cgtggcctgg gcgggactgg ggagtggcga gccctcagat
      421 cctgcatata agcagctgct ttttgcctgt actgggtctc tctggttaga ccagatctga
      481 gcctgggagc tctctggcta actagggaac ccactgctta agcctcaata aagcttgcct
      541 tgagtgcttc aagtagtgtg tgcccgtctg ttgtgtgact ctggtaacta gagatccctc
      601 agaccctttt agtcagtgtg gaaaatctct agcagtggcg cccgaacagg gacttgaaag
      661 cgaaagggaa accagaggag ctctctcgac gcaggactcg gcttgctgaa gcgcgcacgg
      721 caagaggcga ggggcggcga ctggtgagta cgccaaaaat tttgactagc ggaggctaga
      781 aggagagaga tgggtgcgag agcgtcagta ttaagcgggg gagaattaga tcgcgatggg
      841 aaaaaattcg gttaaggcca gggggaaaga aaaaatataa attaaaacat atagtatggg
      901 caagcaggga gctagaacga ttcgcagtta atcctggcct gttagaaaca tcagaaggct
      961 gtagacaaat actgggacag ctacaaccat cccttcagac aggatcagaa gaacttagat
     1021 cattatataa tacagtagca accctctatt gtgtgcatca aaggatagag ataaaagaca
     1081 ccaaggaagc tttagacaag atagaggaag agcaaaacaa aagtaagacc accgcacagc
     1141 aagcggccgg ccgctgatct tcagacctgg aggaggagat atgagggaca attggagaag
     1201 tgaattatat aaatataaag tagtaaaaat tgaaccatta ggagtagcac ccaccaaggc
     1261 aaagagaaga gtggtgcaga gagaaaaaag agcagtggga ataggagctt tgttccttgg
     1321 gttcttggga gcagcaggaa gcactatggg cgcagcgtca atgacgctga cggtacaggc
     1381 cagacaatta ttgtctggta tagtgcagca gcagaacaat ttgctgaggg ctattgaggc
     1441 gcaacagcat ctgttgcaac tcacagtctg gggcatcaag cagctccagg caagaatcct
     1501 ggctgtggaa agatacctaa aggatcaaca gctcctgggg atttggggtt gctctggaaa
     1561 actcatttgc accactgctg tgccttggaa tgctagttgg agtaataaat ctctggaaca
     1621 gatttggaat cacacgacct ggatggagtg ggacagagaa attaacaatt acacaagctt
     1681 aatacactcc ttaattgaag aatcgcaaaa ccagcaagaa aagaatgaac aagaattatt
     1741 ggaattagat aaatgggcaa gtttgtggaa ttggtttaac ataacaaatt ggctgtggta
     1801 tataaaatta ttcataatga tagtaggagg cttggtaggt ttaagaatag tttttgctgt
     1861 actttctata gtgaatagag ttaggcaggg atattcacca ttatcgtttc agacccacct
     1921 cccaaccccg aggggacccg acaggcccga aggaatagaa gaagaaggtg gagagagaga
     1981 cagagacaga tccattcgat tagtgaacgg atctcgacgg tatcgccaaa tggcagtatt
     2041 catccacaat tttaaaagaa aaggggggat tggggggtac agtgcagggg aaagaatagt
     2101 agacataata gcaacagaca tacaaactaa agaattacaa aaacaaatta caaaaattca
     2161 aaattttcgg gtttattaca gggacagcag agatccagtt tggatcgata agcttgatat
     2221 cgaattctgt gcccgtcagt gggcagagcg cacatcgccc acagtccccg agaagttggg
     2281 gggaggggtc ggcaattgaa ccggtgccta gagaaggtgg cgcggggtaa actgggaaag
     2341 tgatgtcgtg tactggctcc gcctttttcc cgagggtggg ggagaaccgt atataagtgc
     2401 agtagtcgcc gtgaacgttc tttttcgcaa cgggtttgcc gccagaacac aggtaagtgc
     2461 cgtgtgtggt tcccgcgggc ctggcctctt tacgggttat ggcccttgcg tgccttgaat
     2521 tacttccacc tggctgcagt acgtgattct tgatcccgag cttcgggttg gaagtgggtg
     2581 ggagagttcg aggccttgcg cttaaggagc cccttcgcct cgtgcttgag ttgaggcctg
     2641 gcctgggcgc tggggccgcc gcgtgcgaat ctggtggcac cttcgcgcct gtctcgctgc
     2701 tttcgataag tctctagcca tttaaaattt ttgatgacct gctgcgacgc tttttttctg
     2761 gcaagatagt cttgtaaatg cgggccaaga tctgcacact ggtatttcgg tttttggggc
     2821 cgcgggcggc gacggggccc gtgcgtccca gcgcacatgt tcggcgaggc ggggcctgcg
     2881 agcgcggcca ccgagaatcg gacgggggta gtctcaagct ggccggcctg ctctggtgcc
     2941 tggcctcgcg ccgccgtgta tcgccccgcc ctgggcggca aggctggccc ggtcggcacc
     3001 agttgcgtga gcggaaagat ggccgcttcc cggccctgct gcagggagct caaaatggag
     3061 gacgcggcgc tcgggagagc gggcgggtga gtcacccaca caaaggaaaa gggcctttcc
     3121 gtcctcagcc gtcgcttcat gtgactccac ggagtaccgg gcgccgtcca ggcacctcga
     3181 ttagttctcg agcttttgga gtacgtcgtc tttaggttgg ggggaggggt tttatgcgat
     3241 ggagtttccc cacactgagt gggtggagac tgaagttagg ccagcttggc acttgatgta
     3301 attctccttg gaatttgccc tttttgagtt tggatcttgg ttcattctca agcctcagac
     3361 agtggttcaa agtttttttc ttccatttca ggtgtcgtgg aattctcacg cgtctgcagg
     3421 atatcaagct tgcggtaccg cgggcccggc caccatggac aagaagtaca gcatcggcct
     3481 ggccatcggc accaactctg tgggctgggc cgtgatcacc gacgagtaca aggtgcccag
     3541 caagaaattc aaggtgctgg gcaacaccga ccggcacagc atcaagaaga acctgatcgg
     3601 cgccctgctg ttcgacagcg gagaaacagc cgaggccacc cggctgaaga gaaccgccag
     3661 aagaagatac accagacgga agaaccggat ctgctatctg caagagatct tcagcaacga
     3721 gatggccaag gtggacgaca gcttcttcca cagactggaa gagtccttcc tggtggaaga
     3781 ggataagaag cacgagcggc accccatctt cggcaacatc gtggacgagg tggcctacca
     3841 cgagaagtac cccaccatct accacctgag aaagaaactg gtggacagca ccgacaaggc
     3901 cgacctgcgg ctgatctatc tggccctggc ccacatgatc aagttccggg gccacttcct
     3961 gatcgagggc gacctgaacc ccgacaacag cgacgtggac aagctgttca tccagctggt
     4021 gcagacctac aaccagctgt tcgaggaaaa ccccatcaac gccagcggcg tggacgccaa
     4081 ggccatcctg tctgccagac tgagcaagag cagacggctg gaaaatctga tcgcccagct
     4141 gcccggcgag aagaagaatg gcctgttcgg caacctgatt gccctgagcc tgggcctgac
     4201 ccccaacttc aagagcaact tcgacctggc cgaggatgcc aaactgcagc tgagcaagga
     4261 cacctacgac gacgacctgg acaacctgct ggcccagatc ggcgaccagt acgccgacct
     4321 gtttctggcc gccaagaacc tgtccgacgc catcctgctg agcgacatcc tgagagtgaa
     4381 caccgagatc accaaggccc ccctgagcgc ctctatgatc aagagatacg acgagcacca
     4441 ccaggacctg accctgctga aagctctcgt gcggcagcag ctgcctgaga agtacaaaga
     4501 gattttcttc gaccagagca agaacggcta cgccggctac atcgatggcg gagccagcca
     4561 ggaagagttc tacaagttca tcaagcccat cctggaaaag atggacggca ccgaggaact
     4621 gctcgtgaag ctgaacagag aggacctgct gcggaagcag cggaccttcg acaacggcag
     4681 catcccccac cagatccacc tgggagagct gcacgccatt ctgcggcggc aggaagattt
     4741 ttacccattc ctgaaggaca accgggaaaa gatcgagaag atcctgacct tccgcatccc
     4801 ctactacgtg ggccctctgg ccaggggaaa cagcagattc gcctggatga ccagaaagag
     4861 cgaggaaacc atcaccccct ggaacttcga ggaagtggtg gacaagggcg ccagcgccca
     4921 gagcttcatc gagcggatga ccaacttcga taagaacctg cccaacgaga aggtgctgcc
     4981 caagcacagc ctgctgtacg agtacttcac cgtgtacaac gagctgacca aagtgaaata
     5041 cgtgaccgag ggaatgagaa agcccgcctt cctgagcggc gagcagaaaa aagccatcgt
     5101 ggacctgctg ttcaagacca accggaaagt gaccgtgaag cagctgaaag aggactactt
     5161 caagaaaatc gagtgcttcg actccgtgga aatctccggc gtggaagatc ggttcaacgc
     5221 ctccctgggc acataccacg atctgctgaa aattatcaag gacaaggact tcctggacaa
     5281 tgaggaaaac gaggacattc tggaagatat cgtgctgacc ctgacactgt ttgaggacag
     5341 agagatgatc gaggaacggc tgaaaaccta tgcccacctg ttcgacgaca aagtgatgaa
     5401 gcagctgaag cggcggagat acaccggctg gggcaggctg agccggaagc tgatcaacgg
     5461 catccgggac aagcagtccg gcaagacaat cctggatttc ctgaagtccg acggcttcgc
     5521 caacagaaac ttcatgcagc tgatccacga cgacagcctg acctttaaag aggacatcca
     5581 gaaagcccag gtgtccggcc agggcgatag cctgcacgag cacattgcca atctggccgg
     5641 cagccccgcc attaagaagg gcatcctgca gacagtgaag gtggtggacg agctcgtgaa
     5701 agtgatgggc cggcacaagc ccgagaacat cgtgatcgaa atggccagag agaaccagac
     5761 cacccagaag ggacagaaga acagccgcga gagaatgaag cggatcgaag agggcatcaa
     5821 agagctgggc agccagatcc tgaaagaaca ccccgtggaa aacacccagc tgcagaacga
     5881 gaagctgtac ctgtactacc tgcagaatgg gcgggatatg tacgtggacc aggaactgga
     5941 catcaaccgg ctgtccgact acgatgtgga cgctatcgtg cctcagagct ttctgaagga
     6001 cgactccatc gataacaaag tgctgactcg gagcgacaag aaccggggca agagcgacaa
     6061 cgtgccctcc gaagaggtcg tgaagaagat gaagaactac tggcgccagc tgctgaatgc
     6121 caagctgatt acccagagga agttcgacaa tctgaccaag gccgagagag gcggcctgag
     6181 cgaactggat aaggccggct tcatcaagag acagctggtg gaaacccggc agatcacaaa
     6241 gcacgtggca cagatcctgg actcccggat gaacactaag tacgacgaga acgacaaact
     6301 gatccgggaa gtgaaagtga tcaccctgaa gtccaagctg gtgtccgatt tccggaagga
     6361 tttccagttt tacaaagtgc gcgagatcaa caactaccac cacgcccacg acgcctacct
     6421 gaacgccgtc gtgggaaccg ccctgatcaa aaagtaccct aagctggaaa gcgagttcgt
     6481 gtacggcgac tacaaggtgt acgacgtgcg gaagatgatc gccaagagcg agcaggaaat
     6541 cggcaaggct accgccaagt acttcttcta cagcaacatc atgaactttt tcaagaccga
     6601 gattaccctg gccaacggcg agatccggaa gcggcctctg atcgagacaa acggcgaaac
     6661 aggcgagatc gtgtgggata agggccggga ctttgccacc gtgcggaaag tgctgtctat
     6721 gccccaagtg aatatcgtga aaaagaccga ggtgcagaca ggcggcttca gcaaagagtc
     6781 tatcctgccc aagaggaaca gcgacaagct gatcgccaga aagaaggact gggaccctaa
     6841 gaagtacggc ggcttcgaca gccccaccgt ggcctattct gtgctggtgg tggccaaagt
     6901 ggaaaagggc aagtccaaga aactgaagag tgtgaaagag ctgctgggga tcaccatcat
     6961 ggaaagaagc agcttcgaga agaatcccat cgactttctg gaagccaagg gctacaaaga
     7021 agtgaaaaag gacctgatca tcaagctgcc taagtactcc ctgttcgagc tggaaaacgg
     7081 ccggaagaga atgctggcct ctgccggcga actgcagaag ggaaacgaac tggccctgcc
     7141 ctccaaatat gtgaacttcc tgtacctggc cagccactat gagaagctga agggctcccc
     7201 cgaggataat gagcagaaac agctgtttgt ggaacagcac aaacactacc tggacgagat
     7261 catcgagcag atcagcgagt tctccaagag agtgatcctg gccgacgcta atctggacaa
     7321 ggtgctgagc gcctacaaca agcacagaga caagcctatc agagagcagg ccgagaatat
     7381 catccacctg tttaccctga ccaatctggg agcccctgcc gccttcaagt actttgacac
     7441 caccatcgac cggaagaggt acaccagcac caaagaggtg ctggacgcca ccctgatcca
     7501 ccagagcatc accggcctgt acgagacacg gatcgacctg tctcagctgg gaggcgacgc
     7561 ctatccctat gacgtgcccg attatgccga agatcctaag aaaaagcgta aagtggacgg
     7621 cattggtagt gggagcaacg gcagcagcgg atccagcgag ctgattaagg agaacatgca
     7681 catgaagctg tacatggagg gcaccgtgga caaccatcac ttcaagtgca catccgaggg
     7741 cgaaggcaag ccctacgagg gcacccagac catgagaatc aaggtggtcg agggcggccc
     7801 tctccccttc gccttcgaca tcctggctac tagcttcctc tacggcagca agaccttcat
     7861 caaccacacc cagggcatcc ccgacttctt caagcagtcc ttccctgagg gcttcacatg
     7921 ggagagagtc accacatacg aagacggggg cgtgctgacc gctacccagg acaccagcct
     7981 ccaggacggc tgcctcatct acaacgtcaa gatcagaggg gtgaacttca catccaacgg
     8041 ccctgtgatg cagaagaaaa cactcggctg ggaggccttc accgagacgc tgtaccccgc
     8101 tgacggcggc ctggaaggca gaaacgacat ggccctgaag ctcgtgggcg ggagccatct
     8161 gatcgcaaac atcaagacca catatagatc caagaaaccc gctaagaacc tcaagatgcc
     8221 tggcgtctac tatgtggact acagactgga aagaatcaag gaggccaaca acgagaccta
     8281 cgtcgagcag cacgaggtgg cagtggccag atactgcgac ctccctagca aactggggca
     8341 caagcttaat ggcggtggcg gagggatgga tgctaagtca ctaactgcct ggtcccggac
     8401 actggtgacc ttcaaggatg tatttgtgga cttcaccagg gaggagtgga agctgctgga
     8461 cactgctcag cagatcgtgt acagaaatgt gatgctggag aactataaga acctggtttc
     8521 cttgggttat cagcttacta agccagatgt gatcctccgg ttggagaagg gagaagagcc
     8581 cagcctgggc agcggctccc ccaagaaaaa acgcaaggtg tagtaaggcc gcgactctag
     8641 agtcgacctg caggcatgca agcttgatat caagcttatc gataatcaac ctctggatta
     8701 caaaatttgt gaaagattga ctggtattct taactatgtt gctcctttta cgctatgtgg
     8761 atacgctgct ttaatgcctt tgtatcatgc tattgcttcc cgtatggctt tcattttctc
     8821 ctccttgtat aaatcctggt tgctgtctct ttatgaggag ttgtggcccg ttgtcaggca
     8881 acgtggcgtg gtgtgcactg tgtttgctga cgcaaccccc actggttggg gcattgccac
     8941 cacctgtcag ctcctttccg ggactttcgc tttccccctc cctattgcca cggcggaact
     9001 catcgccgcc tgccttgccc gctgctggac aggggctcgg ctgttgggca ctgacaattc
     9061 cgtggtgttg tcggggaaat catcgtcctt tccttggctg ctcgcctgtg ttgccacctg
     9121 gattctgcgc gggacgtcct tctgctacgt cccttcggcc ctcaatccag cggaccttcc
     9181 ttcccgcggc ctgctgccgg ctctgcggcc tcttccgcgt cttcgccttc gccctcagac
     9241 gagtcggatc tccctttggg ccgcctcccc gcatcgatac cgtcgacctc gagggaatta
     9301 attcgagctc ggtaccttta agaccaatga cttacaaggc agctgtagat cttagccact
     9361 ttttaaaaga aaagggggga ctggaagggc taattcactc ccaacgaaga caagatctgc
     9421 tttttgcttg tactgggtct ctctggttag accagatctg agcctgggag ctctctggct
     9481 aactagggaa cccactgctt aagcctcaat aaagcttgcc ttgagtgctt caagtagtgt
     9541 gtgcccgtct gttgtgtgac tctggtaact agagatccct cagacccttt tagtcagtgt
     9601 ggaaaatctc tagcagcatc tagaattaat tccgtgtatt ctatagtgtc acctaaatcg
     9661 tatgtgtatg atacataagg ttatgtatta attgtagccg cgttctaacg acaatatgta
     9721 caagcctaat tgtgtagcat ctggcttact gaagcagacc ctatcatctc tctcgtaaac
     9781 tgccgtcaga gtcggtttgg ttggacgaac cttctgagtt tctggtaacg ccgtcccgca
     9841 cccggaaatg gtcagcgaac caatcagcag ggtcatcgct agccagatcc tctacgccgg
     9901 acgcatcgtg gccggcatca ccggcgccac aggtgcggtt gctggcgcct atatcgccga
     9961 catcaccgat ggggaagatc gggctcgcca cttcgggctc atgagcgctt gtttcggcgt
    10021 gggtatggtg gcaggccccg tggccggggg actgttgggc gccatctcct tgcatgcacc
    10081 attccttgcg gcggcggtgc tcaacggcct caacctacta ctgggctgct tcctaatgca
    10141 ggagtcgcat aagggagagc gtcgaatggt gcactctcag tacaatctgc tctgatgccg
    10201 catagttaag ccagccccga cacccgccaa cacccgctga cgcgccctga cgggcttgtc
    10261 tgctcccggc atccgcttac agacaagctg tgaccgtctc cgggagctgc atgtgtcaga
    10321 ggttttcacc gtcatcaccg aaacgcgcga gacgaaaggg cctcgtgata cgcctatttt
    10381 tataggttaa tgtcatgata ataatggttt cttagacgtc aggtggcact tttcggggaa
    10441 atgtgcgcgg aacccctatt tgtttatttt tctaaataca ttcaaatatg tatccgctca
    10501 tgagacaata accctgataa atgcttcaat aatattgaaa aaggaagagt atgagtattc
    10561 aacatttccg tgtcgccctt attccctttt ttgcggcatt ttgccttcct gtttttgctc
    10621 acccagaaac gctggtgaaa gtaaaagatg ctgaagatca gttgggtgca cgagtgggtt
    10681 acatcgaact ggatctcaac agcggtaaga tccttgagag ttttcgcccc gaagaacgtt
    10741 ttccaatgat gagcactttt aaagttctgc tatgtggcgc ggtattatcc cgtattgacg
    10801 ccgggcaaga gcaactcggt cgccgcatac actattctca gaatgacttg gttgagtact
    10861 caccagtcac agaaaagcat cttacggatg gcatgacagt aagagaatta tgcagtgctg
    10921 ccataaccat gagtgataac actgcggcca acttacttct gacaacgatc ggaggaccga
    10981 aggagctaac cgcttttttg cacaacatgg gggatcatgt aactcgcctt gatcgttggg
    11041 aaccggagct gaatgaagcc ataccaaacg acgagcgtga caccacgatg cctgtagcaa
    11101 tggcaacaac gttgcgcaaa ctattaactg gcgaactact tactctagct tcccggcaac
    11161 aattaataga ctggatggag gcggataaag ttgcaggacc acttctgcgc tcggcccttc
    11221 cggctggctg gtttattgct gataaatctg gagccggtga gcgtgggtct cgcggtatca
    11281 ttgcagcact ggggccagat ggtaagccct cccgtatcgt agttatctac acgacgggga
    11341 gtcaggcaac tatggatgaa cgaaatagac agatcgctga gataggtgcc tcactgatta
    11401 agcattggta actgtcagac caagtttact catatatact ttagattgat ttaaaacttc
    11461 atttttaatt taaaaggatc taggtgaaga tcctttttga taatctcatg accaaaatcc
    11521 cttaacgtga gttttcgttc cactgagcgt cagaccccgt agaaaagatc aaaggatctt
    11581 cttgagatcc tttttttctg cgcgtaatct gctgcttgca aacaaaaaaa ccaccgctac
    11641 cagcggtggt ttgtttgccg gatcaagagc taccaactct ttttccgaag gtaactggct
    11701 tcagcagagc gcagatacca aatactgttc ttctagtgta gccgtagtta ggccaccact
    11761 tcaagaactc tgtagcaccg cctacatacc tcgctctgct aatcctgtta ccagtggctg
    11821 ctgccagtgg cgataagtcg tgtcttaccg ggttggactc aagacgatag ttaccggata
    11881 aggcgcagcg gtcgggctga acggggggtt cgtgcacaca gcccagcttg gagcgaacga
    11941 cctacaccga actgagatac ctacagcgtg agctatgaga aagcgccacg cttcccgaag
    12001 ggagaaaggc ggacaggtat ccggtaagcg gcagggtcgg aacaggagag cgcacgaggg
    12061 agcttccagg gggaaacgcc tggtatcttt atagtcctgt cgggtttcgc cacctctgac
    12121 ttgagcgtcg atttttgtga tgctcgtcag gggggcggag cctatggaaa aacgccagca
    12181 acgcggcctt tttacggttc ctggcctttt gctggccttt tgctcacatg ttctttcctg
    12241 cgttatcccc tgattctgtg gataaccgta ttaccgcctt tgagtgagct gataccgctc
    12301 gccgcagccg aacgaccgag cgcagcgagt cagtgagcga ggaagcggaa gagcgcccaa
    12361 tacgcaaacc gcctctcccc gcgcgttggc cgattcatta atgcagctgt ggaatgtgtg
    12421 tcagttaggg tgtggaaagt ccccaggctc cccagcaggc agaagtatgc aaagcatgca
    12481 tctcaattag tcagcaacca ggtgtggaaa gtccccaggc tccccagcag gcagaagtat
    12541 gcaaagcatg catctcaatt agtcagcaac catagtcccg cccctaactc cgcccatccc
    12601 gcccctaact ccgcccagtt ccgcccattc tccgccccat ggctgactaa ttttttttat
    12661 ttatgcagag gccgaggccg cctcggcctc tgagctattc cagaagtagt gaggaggctt
    12721 ttttggaggc ctaggctttt gcaaaaagct tggacacaag acaggcttgc gagatatgtt
    12781 tgagaatacc actttatccc gcgtcaggga gaggcagtgc gtaaaaagac gcggactcat
    12841 gtgaaatact ggtttttagt gcgccagatc tctataatct cgcgcaacct attttcccct
    12901 cgaacacttt ttaagccgta gataaacagg ctgggacact tcacatgagc gaaaaataca
    12961 tcgtcacctg ggacatgttg cagatccatg cacgtaaact cgcaagccga ctgatgcctt
    13021 ctgaacaatg gaaaggcatt attgccgtaa gccgtggcgg tctgtaccgg gtgcgttact
    13081 ggcgcgtgaa ctgggtattc gtcatgtcga taccgtttgt atttccagct acgatcacga
    13141 caaccagcgc gagcttaaag tgctgaaacg cgcagaaggc gatggcgaag gcttcatcgt
    13201 tattgatgac ctggtggata ccggtggtac tgcggttgcg attcgtgaaa tgtatccaaa
    13261 agcgcacttt gtcaccatct tcgcaaaacc ggctggtcgt ccgctggttg atgactatgt
    13321 tgttgatatc ccgcaagata cctggattga acagccgtgg gatatgggcg tcgtattcgt
    13381 cccgccaatc tccggtcgct aatcttttca acgcctggca ctgccgggcg ttgttctttt
    13441 taacttcagg cgggttacaa tagtttccag taagtattct ggaggctgca tccatgacac
    13501 aggcaaacct gagcgaaacc ctgttcaaac cccgctttaa acatcctgaa acctcgacgc
    13561 tagtccgccg ctttaatcac ggcgcacaac cgcctgtgca gtcggccctt gatggtaaaa
    13621 ccatccctca ctggtatcgc atgattaacc gtctgatgtg gatctggcgc ggcattgacc
    13681 cacgcgaaat cctcgacgtc caggcacgta ttgtgatgag cgatgccgaa cgtaccgacg
    13741 atgatttata cgatacggtg attggctacc gtggcggcaa ctggatttat gagtgggccc
    13801 cggatctttg tgaaggaacc ttacttctgt ggtgtgacat aattggacaa actacctaca
    13861 gagatttaaa gctctaaggt aaatataaaa tttttaagtg tataatgtgt taaactactg
    13921 attctaattg tttgtgtatt ttagattcca acctatggaa ctgatgaatg ggagcagtgg
    13981 tggaatgcct ttaatgagga aaacctgttt tgctcagaag aaatgccatc tagtgatgat
    14041 gaggctactg ctgactctca acattctact cctccaaaaa agaagagaaa ggtagaagac
    14101 cccaaggact ttccttcaga attgctaagt tttttgagtc atgctgtgtt tagtaataga
    14161 actcttgctt gctttgctat ttacaccaca aaggaaaaag ctgcactgct atacaagaaa
    14221 attatggaaa aatattctgt aacctttata agtaggcata acagttataa tcataacata
    14281 ctgttttttc ttactccaca caggcataga gtgtctgcta ttaataacta tgctcaaaaa
    14341 ttgtgtacct ttagcttttt aatttgtaaa ggggttaata aggaatattt gatgtatagt
    14401 gccttgacta gagatcataa tcagccatac cacatttgta gaggttttac ttgctttaaa
    14461 aaacctccca cacctccccc tgaacctgaa acataaaatg aatgcaattg ttgttgttaa
    14521 cttgtttatt gcagcttata atggttacaa ataaagcaat agcatcacaa atttcacaaa
    14581 taaagcattt ttttcactgc attctagttg tggtttgtcc aaactcatca atgtatctta
    14641 tcatgtctgg atcaactgga taactcaagc taaccaaaat catcccaaac ttcccacccc
    14701 ataccctatt accactgcca attacctgtg gtttcattta ctctaaacct gtgattcctc
    14761 tgaattattt tcattttaaa gaaattgtat ttgttaaata tgtactacaa acttagtagt
//
